Addgene plasmid #219054: SFFV-POU2F2-Brd 77
Purpose: Transcription factor POU2F2 with a specific barcode assigned.
Depositing lab: Filipe Pereira. Depositing organization: Center for Neuroscience and Cell Biology, University of Coimbra. Publication: A combinatorial transcription factor screening platform for immune cell reprogramming. Kurochkin I, Altman AR, Caiado I, Pertiga-Cabral D, Halitzki E, Minaeva M, Zimmermannova O, Henriques-Oliveira L, Klein D, Nair M, Oliveira D, Cajal LR, Knittel R, Feick C, Ringner M, Martin M, Cirovic B, Pires CF, Rosa FF, Sitnicka E, Theis FJ, Pereira CF. Cell Syst. 2026 Jan 21;17(1):101457. doi: 10.1016/j.cels.2025.101457. Epub 2026 Jan 14. PubMed 41539305.
Backbone
  Vector backbone: SFFV-MCS
  Backbone size w/o insert (bp): 6638
  Vector type: Lentiviral
Growth in bacteria
  Bacterial resistance: Ampicillin, 100 μg/mL
  Growth temperature: 37°C
  Growth strain: NEB Stable
  Copy number: High Copy
Gene/Insert
  Gene/Insert name: POU2F2
  Species: H. sapiens (human)
  Insert size (bp): 1203
  Entrez Gene: POU2F2 (a.k.a. OCT2, OTF2, Oct-2)
  Promoter: The spleen focus-forming virus (SFFV) promoter
  Cloning method: Restriction Enzyme; 5′ cloning site Bsp119I (not destroyed); 3′ cloning site BstHI (not destroyed)
Terms and licenses: Academic/Nonprofit Terms; Industry Terms: Not Available to Industry
Depositor comments: Barcode sequence cloned into XbaI restriction site. Design of plasmid is as follows: SFFV-[TF sequence]-WPRE-[Barcode sequence].
How to cite: SFFV-POU2F2-Brd 77 was a gift from Filipe Pereira (Addgene plasmid # 219054 ; http://n2t.net/addgene:219054 ; RRID:Addgene_219054)
