[The description below was written by a language model from this plasmid's Addgene catalogue record and pLannotate feature annotations shown in this document.]
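Description:
SFFV-POU2F2-Brd 77 is a lentiviral transfer plasmid built on the SFFV-MCS backbone that expresses the human transcription factor POU2F2 (also known as OCT2/OTF2) together with a construct-specific DNA barcode. It is maintained in E. coli through a high-copy ColE1/pUC-type origin and selected with ampicillin via the β-lactamase gene. The bacterial portion also carries an f1 origin and pBluescript-type remnants (lac promoter/operator, lacZα and lacI fragments, T3 and T7 promoters). An SV40 poly(A) signal and SV40 origin sequences lie downstream of the viral cassette.

The viral cassette has a third-generation, self-inactivating layout. An RSV promoter fused to a truncated HIV-1 5' LTR drives genomic RNA production in packaging cells. It is followed by the Ψ packaging signal with a gag fragment, the Rev response element for Rev-dependent nuclear export, and the cPPT/CTS. The internal spleen focus-forming virus (SFFV) promoter then drives the POU2F2 coding sequence, which was cloned by restriction enzymes into the multiple cloning site. A WPRE downstream enhances transcript stability and expression, and the ΔU3 3' LTR inactivates LTR promoter activity after integration.

According to the depositor, the layout is SFFV–TF–WPRE–barcode, with the barcode inserted at an XbaI site. It is not annotated separately in the feature table, but this placement would put it between the WPRE and the 3' LTR. There it would form part of the transcribed 3' region, allowing the delivered factor to be identified by sequencing. The associated publication describes a combinatorial transcription factor screening platform for immune cell reprogramming. This suggests the plasmid is one member of a barcoded factor library delivered singly or in pools. No fluorescent reporter or mammalian selection marker is recorded.
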