Features (pLannotate 1.2.2; 29 found; start..end, strand, type, name):
     94..112     -  promoter       T7 promoter: promoter for bacteriophage T7 RNA polymerase
    120..275     +  CDS            lacZα (fragment): LacZα fragment of β-galactosidase; lacZ fragment
    280..708     +  rep_origin     f1 ori (sequence partly withheld): f1 bacteriophage origin of replication; arrow indicates direction of (+) strand synthesis
    761..865     +  promoter       AmpR promoter: bla
    866..1726    +  CDS            AmpR: β-lactamase; bla; confers resistance to ampicillin, carbenicillin, and related antibiotics
   1897..2485    +  rep_origin     ori: high-copy-number ColE1/pMB1/pBR322/pUC origin of replication
   2668..2760    +  CDS            lacI (fragment): lac repressor; lacI; The lac repressor binds to the lac operator to inhibit transcription in E. coli. This inhibition can be relieved by adding lactose or isopropyl-β-D-thiogalactopyranoside (IPTG).
   2773..2794    +  protein_bind   CAP binding site: CAP binding activates transcription in the presence of cAMP. E. coli catabolite activator protein
   2809..2839    +  promoter       lac promoter: promoter for the E. coli lac operon
   2847..2863    +  protein_bind   lac operator: The lac repressor binds to the lac operator to inhibit transcription in E. coli. This inhibition can be relieved by adding lactose or isopropyl-β-D-thiogalactopyranoside (IPTG). lac repressor encoded by lacI
   2908..2926    +  promoter       T3 promoter: promoter for bacteriophage T3 RNA polymerase
   2954..3180    +  promoter       RSV promoter: Rous sarcoma virus enhancer/promoter
   3181..3361    +  LTR            5' LTR (truncated): truncated 5' long terminal repeat (LTR) from HIV-1
   3408..3533    +  misc_feature   HIV-1 Ψ: packaging signal of human immunodeficiency virus type 1
   3517..3880    +  CDS            HIV-1 gag (fragment): gag protein from human immunodeficiency virus 1; gag
   4026..4259    +  misc_feature   RRE: The Rev response element (RRE) of HIV-1 allows for Rev-dependent mRNA export from the nucleus to the cytoplasm.
   4636..4736    +  CDS            Rev (fragment): human immunodeficiency virus 1 (HIV-1) Rev protein; rev; enhances nuclear export of unspliced and incompletely spliced viral mRNAs
   4755..4872    +  misc_feature   cPPT/CTS: central polypurine tract and central termination sequence of HIV-1
   4906..5307    +  promoter       SFFV promoter: spleen focus-forming virus long terminal repeat (LTR) promoter
   5317..5340    +  misc_feature   MCS (fragment): pBluescript multiple cloning site
   5365..6522    +  CDS            POU2F2 (fragment): PO2F2_HUMAN - Also known as OCT2, OTF2. Experimental evidence at protein level: Swiss-Prot protein existence level 1. [Isoform 5]: Activates the U2 small nuclear RNA (snRNA) promoter. From Homo sapiens (Human).
   6575..6600    +  misc_feature   MCS (fragment): pBluescript multiple cloning site
   6600..6659    +  CDS            S (fragment): HBSAG_WHV6 - Experimental evidence at transcript level: Swiss-Prot protein existence level 2. The middle envelope protein plays an important role in the budding of the virion. It is involved in the induction of budding in a nucleocapsid independent way. In this process the majority of envelope proteins bud to form subviral lipoprotein particles of 22 nm of diameter that do not contain a nucleocapsid (By similarity). From Woodchuck hepatitis B virus (isolate w64/pWS23) (WHV).
   6791..7194    +  misc_feature   WPRE: woodchuck hepatitis virus posttranscriptional regulatory element
   7252..7311    +  CDS            nef (fragment): NEF_HV1Z2 - Experimental evidence at protein level: Swiss-Prot protein existence level 1. Extracellular Nef protein targets CD4(+) T-lymphocytes for apoptosis by interacting with CXCR4 surface receptors. From Human immunodeficiency virus type 1 group M subtype D (isolate Z2/CDC-Z34) (HIV-1).
   7313..7546    +  LTR            3' LTR (ΔU3): self-inactivating 3' long terminal repeat (LTR) from HIV-1
   7618..7739    +  polyA_signal   SV40 poly(A) signal: SV40 polyadenylation signal
   7758..7779    +  rep_origin     SV40 ori (fragment): SV40 origin of replication
   7779..73      +  rep_origin     SV40 ori (across the origin): SV40 origin of replication
>Addgene plasmid #219054 | SFFV-POU2F2-Brd 77 | addgene full sequence | sequence record 448885 | Addgene NGS Result
ATTTATGCAGAGGCCGAGGCCGCCTCGGCCTCTGAGCTATTCCAGAAGTAGTGAGGAGGCTTTTTTGGAG
GCCTAGGGACGTACCCAATTCGCCCTATAGTGAGTCGTATTACGCGCGCTCACTGGCCGTCGTTTTACAA
CGTCGTGACTGGGAAAACCCTGGCGTTACCCAACTTAATCGCCTTGCAGCACATCCCCCTTTCGCCAGCT
GGCGTAATAGCGAAGAGGCCCGCACCGATCGCCCTTCCCAACAGTTGCGCAGCCTGAATGGCGAATGGG
[124 nt withheld, positions 280-403]
C
[91 nt withheld, positions 405-495]
A
[49 nt withheld, positions 497-545]
CCTTTGACGTTGGAGTCCACGTTCTTT
[37 nt withheld, positions 573-609]
ACCCTATCTCGGTCTATTCTTTTGATTTATAAGGGATTTTGCCGATTTCGGCCTATTGGTTAAAAAATGA
GCTGATTTAACAAAAATTTAACGCGAATTTTAACAAAATATTAACGCTTACAATTTAGGTGGCACTTTTC
GGGGAAATGTGCGCGGAACCCCTATTTGTTTATTTTTCTAAATACATTCAAATATGTATCCGCTCATGAG
ACAATAACCCTGATAAATGCTTCAATAATATTGAAAAAGGAAGAGTATGAGTATTCAACATTTCCGTGTC
GCCCTTATTCCCTTTTTTGCGGCATTTTGCCTTCCTGTTTTTGCTCACCCAGAAACGCTGGTGAAAGTAA
AAGATGCTGAAGATCAGTTGGGTGCACGAGTGGGTTACATCGAACTGGATCTCAACAGCGGTAAGATCCT
TGAGAGTTTTCGCCCCGAAGAACGTTTTCCAATGATGAGCACTTTTAAAGTTCTGCTATGTGGCGCGGTA
TTATCCCGTATTGACGCCGGGCAAGAGCAACTCGGTCGCCGCATACACTATTCTCAGAATGACTTGGTTG
AGTACTCACCAGTCACAGAAAAGCATCTTACGGATGGCATGACAGTAAGAGAATTATGCAGTGCTGCCAT
AACCATGAGTGATAACACTGCGGCCAACTTACTTCTGACAACGATCGGAGGACCGAAGGAGCTAACCGCT
TTTTTGCACAACATGGGGGATCATGTAACTCGCCTTGATCGTTGGGAACCGGAGCTGAATGAAGCCATAC
CAAACGACGAGCGTGACACCACGATGCCTGTAGCAATGGCAACAACGTTGCGCAAACTATTAACTGGCGA
ACTACTTACTCTAGCTTCCCGGCAACAATTAATAGACTGGATGGAGGCGGATAAAGTTGCAGGACCACTT
CTGCGCTCGGCCCTTCCGGCTGGCTGGTTTATTGCTGATAAATCTGGAGCCGGTGAGCGTGGGTCTCGCG
GTATCATTGCAGCACTGGGGCCAGATGGTAAGCCCTCCCGTATCGTAGTTATCTACACGACGGGGAGTCA
GGCAACTATGGATGAACGAAATAGACAGATCGCTGAGATAGGTGCCTCACTGATTAAGCATTGGTAACTG
TCAGACCAAGTTTACTCATATATACTTTAGATTGATTTAAAACTTCATTTTTAATTTAAAAGGATCTAGG
TGAAGATCCTTTTTGATAATCTCATGACCAAAATCCCTTAACGTGAGTTTTCGTTCCACTGAGCGTCAGA
CCCCGTAGAAAAGATCAAAGGATCTTCTTGAGATCCTTTTTTTCTGCGCGTAATCTGCTGCTTGCAAACA
AAAAAACCACCGCTACCAGCGGTGGTTTGTTTGCCGGATCAAGAGCTACCAACTCTTTTTCCGAAGGTAA
CTGGCTTCAGCAGAGCGCAGATACCAAATACTGTTCTTCTAGTGTAGCCGTAGTTAGGCCACCACTTCAA
GAACTCTGTAGCACCGCCTACATACCTCGCTCTGCTAATCCTGTTACCAGTGGCTGCTGCCAGTGGCGAT
AAGTCGTGTCTTACCGGGTTGGACTCAAGACGATAGTTACCGGATAAGGCGCAGCGGTCGGGCTGAACGG
GGGGTTCGTGCACACAGCCCAGCTTGGAGCGAACGACCTACACCGAACTGAGATACCTACAGCGTGAGCT
ATGAGAAAGCGCCACGCTTCCCGAAGGGAGAAAGGCGGACAGGTATCCGGTAAGCGGCAGGGTCGGAACA
GGAGAGCGCACGAGGGAGCTTCCAGGGGGAAACGCCTGGTATCTTTATAGTCCTGTCGGGTTTCGCCACC
TCTGACTTGAGCGTCGATTTTTGTGATGCTCGTCAGGGGGGCGGAGCCTATGGAAAAACGCCAGCAACGC
GGCCTTTTTACGGTTCCTGGCCTTTTGCTGGCCTTTTGCTCACATGTTCTTTCCTGCGTTATCCCCTGAT
TCTGTGGATAACCGTATTACCGCCTTTGAGTGAGCTGATACCGCTCGCCGCAGCCGAACGACCGAGCGCA
GCGAGTCAGTGAGCGAGGAAGCGGAAGAGCGCCCAATACGCAAACCGCCTCTCCCCGCGCGTTGGCCGAT
TCATTAATGCAGCTGGCACGACAGGTTTCCCGACTGGAAAGCGGGCAGTGAGCGCAACGCAATTAATGTG
AGTTAGCTCACTCATTAGGCACCCCAGGCTTTACACTTTATGCTTCCGGCTCGTATGTTGTGTGGAATTG
TGAGCGGATAACAATTTCACACAGGAAACAGCTATGACCATGATTACGCCAAGCGCGCAATTAACCCTCA
CTAAAGGGAACAAAAGCTGGAGCTGCAAGCTTAATGTAGTCTTATGCAATACTCTTGTAGTCTTGCAACA
TGGTAACGATGAGTTAGCAACATGCCTTACAAGGAGAGAAAAAGCACCGTGCATGCCGATTGGTGGAAGT
AAGGTGGTACGATCGTGCCTTATTAGGAAGGCAACAGACGGGTCTGACATGGATTGGACGAACCACTGAA
TTGCCGCATTGCAGAGATATTGTATTTAAGTGCCTAGCTCGATACATAAACGGGTCTCTCTGGTTAGACC
AGATCTGAGCCTGGGAGCTCTCTGGCTAACTAGGGAACCCACTGCTTAAGCCTCAATAAAGCTTGCCTTG
AGTGCTTCAAGTAGTGTGTGCCCGTCTGTTGTGTGACTCTGGTAACTAGAGATCCCTCAGACCCTTTTAG
TCAGTGTGGAAAATCTCTAGCAGTGGCGCCCGAACAGGGACTTGAAAGCGAAAGGGAAACCAGAGGAGCT
CTCTCGACGCAGGACTCGGCTTGCTGAAGCGCGCACGGCAAGAGGCGAGGGGCGGCGACTGGTGAGTACG
CCAAAAATTTTGACTAGCGGAGGCTAGAAGGAGAGAGATGGGTGCGAGAGCGTCAGTATTAAGCGGGGGA
GAATTAGATCGCGATGGGAAAAAATTCGGTTAAGGCCAGGGGGAAAGAAAAAATATAAATTAAAACATAT
AGTATGGGCAAGCAGGGAGCTAGAACGATTCGCAGTTAATCCTGGCCTGTTAGAAACATCAGAAGGCTGT
AGACAAATACTGGGACAGCTACAACCATCCCTTCAGACAGGATCAGAAGAACTTAGATCATTATATAATA
CAGTAGCAACCCTCTATTGTGTGCATCAAAGGATAGAGATAAAAGACACCAAGGAAGCTTTAGACAAGAT
AGAGGAAGAGCAAAACAAAAGTAAGACCACCGCACAGCAAGCGGCCGCTGATCTTCAGACCTGGAGGAGG
AGATATGAGGGACAATTGGAGAAGTGAATTATATAAATATAAAGTAGTAAAAATTGAACCATTAGGAGTA
GCACCCACCAAGGCAAAGAGAAGAGTGGTGCAGAGAGAAAAAAGAGCAGTGGGAATAGGAGCTTTGTTCC
TTGGGTTCTTGGGAGCAGCAGGAAGCACTATGGGCGCAGCGTCAATGACGCTGACGGTACAGGCCAGACA
ATTATTGTCTGGTATAGTGCAGCAGCAGAACAATTTGCTGAGGGCTATTGAGGCGCAACAGCATCTGTTG
CAACTCACAGTCTGGGGCATCAAGCAGCTCCAGGCAAGAATCCTGGCTGTGGAAAGATACCTAAAGGATC
AACAGCTCCTGGGGATTTGGGGTTGCTCTGGAAAACTCATTTGCACCACTGCTGTGCCTTGGAATGCTAG
TTGGAGTAATAAATCTCTGGAACAGATTTGGAATCACACGACCTGGATGGAGTGGGACAGAGAAATTAAC
AATTACACAAGCTTAATACACTCCTTAATTGAAGAATCGCAAAACCAGCAAGAAAAGAATGAACAAGAAT
TATTGGAATTAGATAAATGGGCAAGTTTGTGGAATTGGTTTAACATAACAAATTGGCTGTGGTATATAAA
ATTATTCATAATGATAGTAGGAGGCTTGGTAGGTTTAAGAATAGTTTTTGCTGTACTTTCTATAGTGAAT
AGAGTTAGGCAGGGATATTCACCATTATCGTTTCAGACCCACCTCCCAACCCCGAGGGGACCCGACAGGC
CCGAAGGAATAGAAGAAGAAGGTGGAGAGAGAGACAGAGACAGATCCATTCGATTAGTGAACGGATCTCG
ACGGTATCGGTTAACTTTTAAAAGAAAAGGGGGGATTGGGGGGTACAGTGCAGGGGAAAGAATAGTAGAC
ATAATAGCAACAGACATACAAACTAAAGAATTACAAAAACAAATTACAAAAATTCAAAATTTTATCGATC
ACGAGACTAGCCTCGAGCTGGCTGCAGTAACGCCATTTTGCAAGGCATGGAAAAATACCAAACCAAGAAT
AGAGAAGTTCAGATCAAGGGCGGGTACATGAAAATAGCTAACGTTGGGCCAAACAGGATATCTGCGGTGA
GCAGTTTCGGCCCCGGCCCGGGGCCAAGAACAGATGGTCACCGCAGTTTCGGCCCCGGCCCGAGGCCAAG
AACAGATGGTCCCCAGATATGGCCCAACCCTCAGCAGTTTCTTAAGACCCATCAGATGTTTCCAGGCTCC
CCCAAGGACCTGAAATGACCCTGCGCCTTATTTGAATTAACCAATCAGCCTGCTTCTCGCTTCTGTTCGC
GCGCTTCTGCTTCCCGAGCTCTATAAAAGAGCTCACAACCCCTCACTCGGCGCGCCAGTCCTCCGACAGA
CTGAGTCGGCCGGTCGAATCAAGCTTATCGATACCGTCGACGGATCCGCTAGCCCGCGGTTCGAAATGGT
TCACTCCAGCATGGGGGCTCCAGAAATAAGAATGTCTAAGCCCCTGGAGGCCGAGAAGCAAGGTCTGGAC
TCCCCATCAGAGCACACAGACACCGAAAGAAATGGACCAGACACTAATCATCAGAACCCCCAAAATAAGA
CCTCCCCATTCTCCGTGTCCCCAACTGGCCCCAGTACAAAGATCAAGGCTGAAGACCCCAGTGGCGATTC
AGCCCCAGCAGCACCCCTGCCCCCTCAGCCGGCCCAGCCTCATCTGCCCCAGGCCCAACTCATGTTGACG
GGCAGCCAGCTAGCTGGGGACATACAGCAGCTCCTCCAGCTCCAGCAGCTGGTGCTTGTGCCAGGCCACC
ACCTCCAGCCACCTGCTCAGTTCCTGCTACCGCAGGCCCAGCAGAGCCAGCCAGGCCTGCTACCGACACC
AAATCTATTCCAGCTACCTCAGCAAACCCAGGGAGCTCTTCTGACCTCCCAGCCCCGGGCCGGGCTTCCC
ACACAGCCCCCCAAATGCTTGGAGCCACCATCCCACCCCGAGGAGCCCAGTGATCTGGAGGAGCTGGAGC
AATTCGCCCGCACCTTCAAGCAACGCCGCATCAAGCTGGGCTTCACGCAGGGTGATGTGGGCCTGGCCAT
GGGCAAGCTCTACGGCAACGACTTCAGCCAGACGACCATTTCCCGCTTCGAGGCCCTCAACCTGAGCTTC
AAGAACATGTGCAAACTCAAGCCCCTCCTGGAGAAGTGGCTCAACGATGCAGAGACTATGTCTGTGGACT
CAAGCCTGCCCAGCCCCAACCAGCTGAGCAGCCCCAGCCTGGGTTTCGACGGCCTGCCCGGCCGGAGACG
CAAGAAGAGGACCAGCATCGAGACAAACGTCCGCTTCGCCTTAGAGAAGAGTTTTCTAGCGAACCAGAAG
CCTACCTCAGAGGAGATCCTGCTGATCGCCGAGCAGCTGCACATGGAGAAGGAAGTGATCCGCGTCTGGT
TCTGCAACCGGCGCCAGAAGGAGAAACGCATCAACCCCTGCAGTGCGGCCCCCATGCTGCCCAGCCCAGG
GAAGCCGGCCAGCTACAGCCCCCATATGGTCACACCCCAAGGGGGCGCGGGGACCTTACCGTTGTCCCAA
GCTTCCAGCAGTCTGAGCACAACAGCACAAACCCCAGCCCTCAAGGCAGCCACTCGGCTATCGGCTTGTC
AGGCCTGAACCGGTCGGATCCCCCGGGCTGCAGGAATTCGAGCATCTTACCGCCATTTATTCCCATATTT
GTTCTGTTTTTCTTGATTTGGGTATACATTTAAATGTTAATAAAACAAAATGGTGGGGCAATCATTTACA
TTTTTAGGGATATGTAATTACTAGTTCAGGTGTATTGCCACAAGACAAACATGTTAAGAAACTTTCCCGT
TATTTACGCTCTGTTCCTGTTAATCAACCTCTGGATTACAAAATTTGTGAAAGATTGACTGATATTCTTA
ACTATGTTGCTCCTTTTACGCTGTGTGGATATGCTGCTTTAATGCCTCTGTATCATGCTATTGCTTCCCG
TACGGCTTTCGTTTTCTCCTCCTTGTATAAATCCTGGTTGCTGTCTCTTTATGAGGAGTTGTGGCCCGTT
GTCCGTCAACGTGGCGTGGTGTGCTCTGTGTTTGCTGACGCAACCCCCACTGGCTGGGGCATTGCCACCA
CCTGTCAACTCCTTTCTGGGACTTTCGCTTTCCCCCTCCCGATCGCCACGGCAGAACTCATCGCCGCCTG
CCTTGCCCGCTGCTGGACAGGGGCTAGGTTGCTGGGCACTGATAATTCCGTGGTGTTGTCGGGGAAGCTG
ACGTCCTTTGCAATTCGATATCAAGCTGTACCTTCTAGATGTACACGCGCGCTAGCGCTTCTAGACCAAT
GACTTACAAGGCAGCTGTAGATCTTAGCCACTTTTTAAAAGAAAAGGGGGGACTGGAAGGGCTAATTCAC
TCCCAACGAAGACAAGATCTGCTTTTTGCTTGTACTGGGTCTCTCTGGTTAGACCAGATCTGAGCCTGGG
AGCTCTCTGGCTAACTAGGGAACCCACTGCTTAAGCCTCAATAAAGCTTGCCTTGAGTGCTTCAAGTAGT
GTGTGCCCGTCTGTTGTGTGACTCTGGTAACTAGAGATCCCTCAGACCCTTTTAGTCAGTGTGGAAAATC
TCTAGCAGTAGTAGTTCATGTCATCTTATTATTCAGTATTTATAACTTGCAAAGAAATGAATATCAGAGA
GTGAGAGGAACTTGTTTATTGCAGCTTATAATGGTTACAAATAAAGCAATAGCATCACAAATTTCACAAA
TAAAGCATTTTTTTCACTGCATTCTAGTTGTGGTTTGTCCAAACTCATCAATGTATCTTATCATGTCTGG
CTCTAGCTATCCCGCCCCTAACTCCGCCCATCCCGCCCCTAACTCCGCCCAGTTCCGCCCATTCTCCGCC
CCATGGCTGACTAATTTTTTTT
