>Addgene plasmid #219054 | SFFV-POU2F2-Brd 77 | depositor partial sequence | sequence record 427642 | TF ORF
ATGGTTCACTCCAGCATGGGGGCTCCAGAAATAAGAATGTCTAAGCCCCTGGAGGCCGAGAAGCAAGGTC
TGGACTCCCCATCAGAGCACACAGACACCGAAAGAAATGGACCAGACACTAATCATCAGAACCCCCAAAA
TAAGACCTCCCCATTCTCCGTGTCCCCAACTGGCCCCAGTACAAAGATCAAGGCTGAAGACCCCAGTGGC
GATTCAGCCCCAGCAGCACCCCTGCCCCCTCAGCCGGCCCAGCCTCATCTGCCCCAGGCCCAACTCATGT
TGACGGGCAGCCAGCTAGCTGGGGACATACAGCAGCTCCTCCAGCTCCAGCAGCTGGTGCTTGTGCCAGG
CCACCACCTCCAGCCACCTGCTCAGTTCCTGCTACCGCAGGCCCAGCAGAGCCAGCCAGGCCTGCTACCG
ACACCAAATCTATTCCAGCTACCTCAGCAAACCCAGGGAGCTCTTCTGACCTCCCAGCCCCGGGCCGGGC
TTCCCACACAGCCCCCCAAATGCTTGGAGCCACCATCCCACCCCGAGGAGCCCAGTGATCTGGAGGAGCT
GGAGCAATTCGCCCGCACCTTCAAGCAACGCCGCATCAAGCTGGGCTTCACGCAGGGTGATGTGGGCCTG
GCCATGGGCAAGCTCTACGGCAACGACTTCAGCCAGACGACCATTTCCCGCTTCGAGGCCCTCAACCTGA
GCTTCAAGAACATGTGCAAACTCAAGCCCCTCCTGGAGAAGTGGCTCAACGATGCAGAGACTATGTCTGT
GGACTCAAGCCTGCCCAGCCCCAACCAGCTGAGCAGCCCCAGCCTGGGTTTCGACGGCCTGCCCGGCCGG
AGACGCAAGAAGAGGACCAGCATCGAGACAAACGTCCGCTTCGCCTTAGAGAAGAGTTTTCTAGCGAACC
AGAAGCCTACCTCAGAGGAGATCCTGCTGATCGCCGAGCAGCTGCACATGGAGAAGGAAGTGATCCGCGT
CTGGTTCTGCAACCGGCGCCAGAAGGAGAAACGCATCAACCCCTGCAGTGCGGCCCCCATGCTGCCCAGC
CCAGGGAAGCCGGCCAGCTACAGCCCCCATATGGTCACACCCCAAGGGGGCGCGGGGACCTTACCGTTGT
CCCAAGCTTCCAGCAGTCTGAGCACAACAGCACAAACCCCAGCCCTCAAGGCAGCCACTCGGCTATCGGC
TTGTCAGGCCTGA
