>Addgene plasmid #219054 | SFFV-POU2F2-Brd 77 | depositor partial sequence | sequence record 427643 | Barcode sequence
TGTACACGCGCGCTAGCGCT
